>Addgene plasmid #40929 | pCMV5-Flag-EPLIN beta | addgene full sequence | sequence record 456541 | Addgene NGS Result
GTGCTGCAAGGCGATTAAGTTGGGTAACGCCAGGGTTTTCCCAGTCACGACGTTGTAAAACGACGGCCAG
TGCCAAGCTGATCTATACATTGAATCAATATTGGCAATTAGCCATATTAGTCATTGGTTATATAGCATAA
ATCAATATTGGCTATTGGCCATTGCATACGTTGTATCTATATCATAATATGTACATTTATATTGGCTCAT
GTCCAATATGACCGCCATGTTGACATTGATTATTGACTAGTTATTAATAGTAATCAATTACGGGGTCATT
AGTTCATAGCCCATATATGGAGTTCCGCGTTACATAACTTACGGTAAATGGCCCGCCTGGCTGACCGCCC
AACGACCCCCGCCCATTGACGTCAATAATGACGTATGTTCCCATAGTAACGCCAATAGGGACTTTCCATT
GACGTCAATGGGTGGAGTATTTACGGTAAACTGCCCACTTGGCAGTACATCAAGTGTATCATATGCCAAG
TCCGCCCCCTATTGACGTCAATGACGGTAAATGGCCCGCCTGGCATTATGCCCAGTACATGACCTTACGG
GACTTTCCTACTTGGCAGTACATCTACGTATTAGTCATCGCTATTACCATGGTGATGCGGTTTTGGCAGT
ACACCAATGGGCGTGGATAGCGGTTTGACTCACGGGGATTTCCAAGTCTCCACCCCATTGACGTCAATGG
GAGTTTGTTTTGGCACCAAAATCAACGGGACTTTCCAAAATGTCGTAATAACCCCGCCCCGTTGACGCAA
ATGGGCGGTAGGCGTGTACGGTGGGAGGTCTATATAAGCAGAGCTCGTTTAGTGAACCGTCAGAATTGCC
ACCATGGACTACAAGGACGACGATGACAAGAATTCTGCAGGATCCAAGATGGAATCATCTCCATTTAATA
GACGGCAATGGACCTCACTATCATTGAGGGTAACAGCCAAAGAACTTTCTCTTGTCAACAAGAACAAGTC
ATCGGCTATTGTGGAAATATTCTCCAAGTACCAGAAAGCAGCTGAAGAAACAAACATGGAGAAGAAGAGA
AGTAACACCGAAAATCTCTCCCAGCACTTTAGAAAGGGGACCCTGACTGTGTTAAAGAAGAAGTGGGAGA
ACCCAGGGCTGGGAGCAGAGTCTCACACAGACTCTCTACGGAACAGCAGCACTGAGATTAGGCACAGAGC
AGACCATCCTCCTGCTGAAGTGACAAGCCACGCTGCTTCTGGAGCCAAAGCTGACCAAGAAGAACAAATC
CACCCCAGATCTAGACTCAGGTCACCTCCTGAAGCCCTCGTTCAGGGTCGATATCCCCACATCAAGGACG
GTGAGGATCTTAAAGACCACTCAACAGAAAGTAAAAAAATGGAAAATTGTCTAGGAGAATCCAGGCATGA
AGTAGAAAAATCAGAAATCAGTGAAAACACAGATGCTTCGGGCAAAATAGAGAAATATAATGTTCCGCTG
AACAGGCTTAAGATGATGTTTGAGAAAGGTGAACCAACTCAAACTAAGATTCTCCGGGCCCAAAGCCGAA
GTGCAAGTGGAAGGAAGATCTCTGAAAACAGCTATTCTCTAGATGACCTGGAAATAGGCCCAGGTCAGTT
GTCATCTTCTACATTTGACTCGGAGAAAAATGAGAGTAGACGAAATCTGGAACTTCCACGCCTCTCAGAA
ACCTCTATAAAGGATCGAATGGCCAAGTACCAGGCAGCTGTGTCCAAACAAAGCAGCTCAACCAACTATA
CAAATGAGCTGAAAGCCAGTGGTGGCGAAATCAAAATTCATAAAATGGAGCAAAAGGAGAATGTGCCCCC
AGGTCCTGAGGTCTGCATCACCCATCAGGAAGGGGAAAAGATTTCTGCAAATGAGAATAGCCTGGCAGTC
CGTTCCACCCCTGCCGAAGATGACTCCCGTGACTCCCAGGTTAAGAGTGAGGTTCAACAGCCTGTCCATC
CCAAGCCACTAAGTCCAGATTCCAGAGCCTCCAGTCTTTCTGAAAGTTCTCCTCCCAAAGCAATGAAGAA
GTTTCAGGCACCTGCAAGAGAGACCTGCGTGGAATGTCAGAAGACAGTCTATCCAATGGAGCGTCTCTTG
GCCAACCAGCAGGTGTTTCACATCAGCTGCTTCCGTTGCTCCTATTGCAACAACAAACTCAGTCTAGGAA
CATATGCATCTTTACATGGAAGAATCTATTGTAAGCCTCACTTCAATCAACTCTTTAAATCTAAGGGCAA
CTATGATGAAGGCTTTGGGCACAGACCACACAAGGATCTATGGGCAAGCAAAAATGAAAACGAAGAGATT
TTGGAGAGACCAGCCCAGCTTGCAAATGCAAGGGAGACCCCTCACAGCCCAGGGGTAGAAGATGCCCCTA
TTGCTAAGGTGGGTGTCCTGGCTGCAAGTATGGAAGCCAAGGCCTCCTCTCAGCAGGAGAAGGAAGACAA
GCCAGCTGAAACCAAGAAGCTGAGGATCGCCTGGCCACCCCCCACTGAACTTGGAAGTTCAGGAAGTGCC
TTGGAGGAAGGGATCAAAATGTCAAAGCCCAAATGGCCTCCTGAAGACGAAATCAGCAAGCCCGAAGTTC
CTGAGGATGTCGATCTAGATCTGAAGAAGCTAAGACGATCTTCTTCACTGAAGGAAAGAAGCCGCCCATT
CACTGTAGCAGCTTCATTTCAAAGCACCTCTGTCAAGAGCCCAAAAACTGTGTCCCCACCTATCAGGAAA
GGCTGGAGCATGTCAGAGCAGAGTGAAGAGTCTGTGGGTGGAAGAGTTGCAGAAAGGAAACAAGTGGAAA
ATGCCAAGGCTTCTAAGAAGAATGGGAATGTGGGAAAAACAACCTGGCAAAACAAAGAATCTAAAGGAGA
GACAGGGAAGAGAAGTAAGGAAGGTCATAGTTTGGAGATGGAGAATGAGAATCTTGTAGAAAATGGTGCA
GACTCCGATGAAGATGATAACAGCTTCCTCAAACAACAATCTCCACAAGAACCCAAGTCTCTGAATTGGT
CGAGTTTTGTAGACAACACCTTTGCTGAAGAATTCACTACTCAGAATCAGAAATCCCAGGATGTGGAACT
CTGGGAGGGAGAAGTGGTCAAAGAGCTCTCTGTGGAAGAACAGATAAAGAGAAATCGGTATTATGATGAG
GATGAGGATGAAGAGTGAGTCGACATCGATTAAAGCTTGGGTGGCATCCCTGTGACCCCTCCCCAGTGCC
TCTCCTGGCCCTGGAAGTTGCCACTCCAGTGCCCACCAGCCTTGTCCTAATAAAATTAAGTTGCATCATT
TTGTCTGACTAGGTGTCCTTCTATAATATTATGGGGTGGAGGGGGGTGGTATGGAGCAAGGGGCAAGTTG
GGAAGACAACCTGTAGGGCCTGCGGGGTCTATTGGGAACCAAGCTGGAGTGCAGTGGCACAATCTTGGCT
CACTGCAATCTCCGCCTCCTGGGTTCAAGCGATTCTCCTGCCTCAGCCTCCCGAGTTGTTGGGATTCCAG
GCATGCATGACCAGGCTCAGCTAATTTTTGTTTTTTTGGTAGAGACGGGGTTTCACCATATTGGCCAGGC
TGGTCTCCAACTCCTAATCTCAGGTGATCTACCCACCTTGGCCTCCCAAATTGCTGGGATTACAGGCGTG
AACCACTGCTCCCTTCCCTGTCCTTCTGATTTTAAAATAACTATACCAGCAGGAGGACGTCCAGACACAG
CATAGGCTACCTGGCCATGCCCAACCGGTGGGACATTTGAGTTGCTTGCTTGGCACTGTCCTCTCATGCG
TTGGGTCCACTCAGTAGATGCCTGTTGAATTGGGTACGCGGCCAGCTTGGCTGTGGAATGTGTGTCAGTT
AGGGTGTGGAAAGTCCCCAGGCTCCCCAGCAGGCAGAAGTATGCAAAGCATGCATCTCAATTAGTCAGCA
ACCAGGTGTGGAAAGTCCCCAGGCTCCCCAGCAGGCAGAAGTATGCAAAGCATGCATCTCAATTAGTCAG
CAACCATAGTCCCGCCCCTAACTCCGCCCATCCCGCCCCTAACTCCGCCCAGTTCCGCCCATTCTCCGCC
CCATGGCTGACTAATTTTTTTTATTTATGCAGAGGCCGAGGCCGCCTCGGCCTCTGAGCTATTCCAGAAG
TAGTGAGGAGGCTTTTTTGGAGGCCTAGGCTTTTGCAAAAAGCTCCTCGAGGAACTGAAAAACCAGAAAG
TTAATTCCCTATAGTGAGTCGTATTAAATTCGTAATCATGTCATAGCTGTTTCCTGTGTGAAATTGTTAT
CCGCTCACAATTCCACACAACATACGAGCCGGAAGCATAAAGTGTAAAGCCTGGGGTGCCTAATGAGTGA
GCTAACTCACATTAATTGCGTTGCGCTCACTGCCCGCTTTCCAGTCGGGAAACCTGTCGTGCCAGCTGCA
TTAATGAATCGGCCAACGCGCGGGGAGAGGCGGTTTGCGTATTGGGCGCTCTTCCGCTTCCTCGCTCACT
GACTCGCTGCGCTCGGTCGTTCGGCTGCGGCGAGCGGTATCAGCTCACTCAAAGGCGGTAATACGGTTAT
CCACAGAATCAGGGGATAACGCAGGAAAGAACATGTGAGCAAAAGGCCAGCAAAAGGCCAGGAACCGTAA
AAAGGCCGCGTTGCTGGCGTTTTTCCATAGGCTCCGCCCCCCTGACGAGCATCACAAAAATCGACGCTCA
AGTCAGAGGTGGCGAAACCCGACAGGACTATAAAGATACCAGGCGTTTCCCCCTGGAAGCTCCCTCGTGC
GCTCTCCTGTTCCGACCCTGCCGCTTACCGGATACCTGTCCGCCTTTCTCCCTTCGGGAAGCGTGGCGCT
TTCTCATAGCTCACGCTGTAGGTATCTCAGTTCGGTGTAGGTCGTTCGCTCCAAGCTGGGCTGTGTGCAC
GAACCCCCCGTTCAGCCCGACCGCTGCGCCTTATCCGGTAACTATCGTCTTGAGTCCAACCCGGTAAGAC
ACGACTTATCGCCACTGGCAGCAGCCACTGGTAACAGGATTAGCAGAGCGAGGTATGTAGGCGGTGCTAC
AGAGTTCTTGAAGTGTGGCCTAACTACGGCTACACTAGAAGAACAGTATTTGGTATCTGCGCTCTGCTGA
AGCCAGTTACCTTCGGAAAAAGAGTTGGTAGCTCTTGATCCGGCAAACAAACCACCGCTGGTAGCGGTGG
TTTTTTTGTTTGCAAGCAGCAGATTACGCGCAGAAAAAAAGGATCTCAAGAAGATCCTTTGATCTTTTCT
ACGGGGTCTGACGCTCAGTGGAACGAAAACTCACGTTAAGGGATTTTGGTCATGAGATTATCAAAAAGGA
TCTTCACCTAGATCCTTTTAAATTAAAAATGAAGTTTTAAATCAATCTAAAGTATATATGAGTAAACTTG
GTCTGACAGTTACCAATGCTTAATCAGTGAGGCACCTATCTCAGCGATCTGTCTATTTCGTTCATCCATA
GTTGCCTGACTCCCCGTCGTGTAGATAACTACGATACGGGAGGGCTTACCATCTGGCCCCAGTGCTGCAA
TGATACCGCGAGACCCACGCTCACCGGCTCCAGATTTATCAGCAATAAACCAGCCAGCCGGAAGGGCCGA
GCGCAGAAGTGGTCCTGCAACTTTATCCGCCTCCATCCAGTCTATTAATTGTTGCCGGGAAGCTAGAGTA
AGTAGTTCGCCAGTTAATAGTTTGCGCAACGTTGTTGCCATTGCTACAGGCATCGTGGTGTCACGCTCGT
CGTTTGGTATGGCTTCATTCAGCTCCGGTTCCCAACGATCAAGGCGAGTTACATGATCCCCCATGTTGTG
CAAAAAAGCGGTTAGCTCCTTCGGTCCTCCGATCGTTGTCAGAAGTAAGTTGGCCGCAGTGTTATCACTC
ATGGTTATGGCAGCACTGCATAATTCTCTTACTGTCATGCCATCCGTAAGATGCTTTTCTGTGACTGGTG
AGTACTCAACCAAGTCATTCTGAGAATAGTGTATGCGGCGACCGAGTTGCTCTTGCCCGGCGTCAATACG
GGATAATACCGCGCCACATAGCAGAACTTTAAAAGTGCTCATCATTGGAAAACGTTCTTCGGGGCGAAAA
CTCTCAAGGATCTTACCGCTGTTGAGATCCAGTTCGATGTAACCCACTCGTGCACCCAACTGATCTTCAG
CATCTTTTACTTTCACCAGCGTTTCTGGGTGAGCAAAAACAGGAAGGCAAAATGCCGCAAAAAAGGGAAT
AAGGGCGACACGGAAATGTTGAATACTCATACTCTTCCTTTTTCAATATTATTGAAGCATTTATCAGGGT
TATTGTCTCATGAGCGGATACATATTTGAATGTATTTAGAAAAATAAACAAATAGGGGTTCCGCGCACAT
TTCCCCGAAAAGTGCCACCTG
[124 nt withheld, positions 6392-6515]
C
[91 nt withheld, positions 6517-6607]
A
[49 nt withheld, positions 6609-6657]
CCTTTGACGTTGGAGTCCACGTTCTTT
[37 nt withheld, positions 6685-6721]
ACCCTATCTCGGTCTATTCTTTTGATTTATAAGGGATTTTGCCGATTTCGGCCTATTGGTTAAAAAATGA
GCTGATTTAACAAAAATTTAACGCGAATTTTAACAAAATATTAACGCTTACAATTTCCATTCGCCATTCA
GGCTGCGCAACTGTTGGGAAGGGCGATCGGTGCGGGCCTCTTCGCTATTACGCCAGCTGGCGAAAGGGGG
AT
Features (pLannotate 1.2.2; 16 found; start..end, strand, type, name):
    232..611     +  enhancer       CMV enhancer: human cytomegalovirus immediate early enhancer
    613..812     +  promoter       CMV promoter: human cytomegalovirus (CMV) immediate early promoter
    850..870     +  CDS            FLAG (fragment): FLAG® epitope tag, followed by an enterokinase cleavage site
    889..3165    +  CDS            LIMA1: LIMA1_HUMAN - Also known as EPLIN From Homo sapiens (Human).
   3189..3811    +  polyA_signal   hGH poly(A) signal: human growth hormone polyadenylation signal
   3840..4169    +  promoter       SV40 promoter: SV40 enhancer and early promoter
   4208..4226    -  promoter       T7 promoter: promoter for bacteriophage T7 RNA polymerase
   4264..4280    -  protein_bind   lac operator: The lac repressor binds to the lac operator to inhibit transcription in E. coli. This inhibition can be relieved by adding lactose or isopropyl-β-D-thiogalactopyranoside (IPTG). lac repressor encoded by lacI
   4288..4318    -  promoter       lac promoter: promoter for the E. coli lac operon
   4333..4354    -  protein_bind   CAP binding site: CAP binding activates transcription in the presence of cAMP. E. coli catabolite activator protein
   4367..4459    -  CDS            lacI (fragment): lac repressor; lacI; The lac repressor binds to the lac operator to inhibit transcription in E. coli. This inhibition can be relieved by adding lactose or isopropyl-β-D-thiogalactopyranoside (IPTG).
   4642..5229    -  rep_origin     ori: high-copy-number ColE1/pMB1/pBR322/pUC origin of replication
   5400..6260    -  CDS            AmpR: β-lactamase; bla; confers resistance to ampicillin, carbenicillin, and related antibiotics
   6261..6365    -  promoter       AmpR promoter: bla
   6392..6820    +  rep_origin     f1 ori (sequence partly withheld): f1 bacteriophage origin of replication; arrow indicates direction of (+) strand synthesis
   6851..72      -  CDS            lacZα (fragment) (across the origin): LacZα fragment of β-galactosidase; lacZ fragment
