[The description below was written by a language model from this plasmid's Addgene catalogue record and pLannotate feature annotations shown in this document.]
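Description:
pCMV5-Flag-EPLIN beta is a mammalian expression plasmid of about 6.9 kb, built on the pCMV5-Flag backbone, that drives expression of the human beta isoform of EPLIN (epithelial protein lost in neoplasm, encoded by LIMA1). The 2,277 bp coding sequence was inserted between BamHI and SalI sites, both retained, placing it downstream of a backbone-encoded FLAG epitope so that the protein carries an N-terminal FLAG tag for detection or immunoprecipitation. Transcription is driven by the human cytomegalovirus immediate-early enhancer and promoter and is terminated by the human growth hormone polyadenylation signal, an arrangement suited to strong expression after transfection into cultured mammalian cells.

In E. coli the plasmid is maintained through a high-copy ColE1/pUC-type origin and selected with ampicillin via the β-lactamase gene and its native promoter. An f1 origin is also present, which allows single-stranded DNA production with helper phage. The annotated SV40 enhancer/early promoter region lies downstream of the expression cassette and is not followed by any annotated mammalian selection marker, so the construct appears intended for transient rather than drug-selected expression. This region normally includes the SV40 origin, which can support episomal replication in cells expressing large T antigen. The T7 promoter, lac promoter/operator, CAP site and the lacI and lacZα fragments are cloning-vector remnants with no evident role in the payload. The associated publication examined how EPLIN suppresses anchorage-independent growth of transformed NIH3T3 cells and how this depends on its localization to the actin cytoskeleton, so the plasmid fits studies of EPLIN localization, actin association and growth effects.
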