Addgene plasmid #40929: pCMV5-Flag-EPLIN beta
Depositing lab: Elizabeth Luna & Scott Maul. Depositing organization: University of California, Los Angeles (UCLA). Publication: Inhibition of anchorage-independent growth of transformed NIH3T3 cells by epithelial protein lost in neoplasm (EPLIN) requires localization of EPLIN to actin cytoskeleton. Song Y, Maul RS, Gerbin CS, Chang DD. Mol Biol Cell. 2002 Apr;13(4):1408-16. 10.1091/mbc.01-08-0414 PubMed 11950948.
Backbone
  Vector backbone: pCMV5-Flag
  Vector type: Mammalian Expression
Growth in bacteria
  Bacterial resistance: Ampicillin, 100 μg/mL
  Growth temperature: 37°C
  Growth strain: JM109
  Copy number: Unknown
Gene/Insert
  Gene/Insert name: EPLIN beta
  Species: H. sapiens (human)
  Insert size (bp): 2277
  Entrez Gene: LIMA1 (a.k.a. EPLIN, LDLCQ8, SREBP3)
  Tag / fusion protein: Flag (N terminal on backbone)
  Cloning method: Restriction Enzyme; 5′ cloning site BamHI (not destroyed); 3′ cloning site SalI (not destroyed)
  Sequencing primers: 5′ unknown; 3′ unknown
Resource information
  A portion of this plasmid was derived from a plasmid made by: Raymond S. Maul
Terms and licenses: Academic/Nonprofit Terms; Industry Terms: Not Available to Industry
How to cite: pCMV5-Flag-EPLIN beta was a gift from Elizabeth Luna & Scott Maul (Addgene plasmid # 40929 ; http://n2t.net/addgene:40929 ; RRID:Addgene_40929)
