>Addgene plasmid #40929 | pCMV5-Flag-EPLIN beta | addgene partial sequence | sequence record 56122 | CMV-F 5'-CGCAAATGGGCGGTAGGCGTG-3'
TAGCAGAGCTCGTTTAGTGAACCGTCAGAATTGCCACCATGGACTACAAGGACGACGATGACAAGAATTC
TGCAGGATCCAAGATGGAATCATCTCCATTTAATAGACGGCAATGGACCTCACTATCATTGAGGGTAACA
GCCAAAGAACTTTCTCTTGTCAACAAGAACAAGTCATCGGCTATTGTGGAAATATTCTCCAAGTACCAGA
AAGCAGCTGAAGAAACAAACATGGAGAAGAAGAGAAGTAACACCGAAAATCTCTCCCAGCACTTTAGAAA
GGGGACCCTGACTGTGTTAAAGAAGAAGTGGGAGAACCCAGGGCTGGGAGCAGAGTCTCACACAGACTCT
CTACGGAACAGCAGCACTGAGATTAGGCACAGAGCAGACCATCCTCCTGCTGAAGTGACAAGCCACGCTG
CTTCTGGAGCCAAAGCTGACCAAGAAGAACAAATCCACCCCAGATCTAGACTCAGGTCACCTCCTGAAGC
CCTCGTTCAGGGTCGATATCCCCACATCAAGGACGGTGAGGATCTTAAAGACCACTCAACAGAAAGTAAA
AAAATGGAAAATTGTCTAGGAGAATCCAGGCATGAAGTAGAAAAATCAGAAATCAGTGAAAACACAGATG
CTTCGGGCAAAATAGAGAAATATAATGTTCCGCTGAACAGGCTTAAGATGATGTTTGAGAAAGGTGAACC
AACTCAAACTAAGATTCTCCGGGCCCAAAGCCGAAGTGCAAGTGGAAGGAAGATCTCTGAAAACAGCTAT
TCTCTAGATGACCTGGAAATAGGCCCAGGTCAGTTGTCATCTTCTACATTTGACTCGGAGAAAAATGAGA
GTAGACGAAATCTGGAACTTCCACGCCTCTCAGAAACCTCTATAAAGGATCGAATGGCCAAGTACCAGGC
AGCTGTGTCCAAACAAAGCAGCTCAACCAACTATACAAATGAGCTGAAAGCCAGTGGTGGCGAAATCAAA
ATTCATAAAATGGAGCAAAAGGAGAATGTGCCCCCAGGTCCTGAGGTCTGCATCACCCATCAGGAAGGGG
AAAAGATT
