>Addgene plasmid #40929 | pCMV5-Flag-EPLIN beta | addgene partial sequence | sequence record 56579 | hGH-PA-R 5'-CCAGCTTGGTTCCCAATAGA-3'
TCCACTTGCCCCTTGCTCCATACCACCCCCCTCCACCCCATAATATTATAGAAGGACACCTAGTCAGACA
AAATGATGCAACTTAATTTTATTAGGACAAGGCTGGTGGGCACTGGAGTGGCAACTTCCAGGGCCAGGAG
AGGCACTGGGGAGGGGTCACAGGGATGCCACCCAAGCTTTAATCGATGTCGACTCACTCTTCATCCTCAT
CCTCATCATAATACCGATTTCTCTTTATCTGTTCTTCCACAGAGAGCTCTTTGACCACTTCTCCCTCCCA
GAGTTCCACATCCTGGGATTTCTGATTCTGAGTAGTGAATTCTTCAGCAAAGGTGTTGTCTACAAAACTC
GACCAATTCAGAGACTTGGGTTCTTGTGGAGATTGTTGTTTGAGGAAGCTGTTATCATCTTCATCGGAGT
CTGCACCATTTTCTACAAGATTCTCATTCTCCATCTCCAAACTATGACCTTCCTTACTTCTCTTCCCTGT
CTCTCCTTTAGATTCTTTGTTTTGCCAGGTTGTTTTTCCCACATTCCCATTCTTCTTAGAAGCCTTGGCA
TTTTCCACTTGTTTCCTTTCTGCAACTCTTCCACCCACAGACTCTTCACTCTGCTCTGACATGCTCCAGC
CTTTCCTGATAGGTGGGGACACAGTTTTTGGGCTCTTGACAGAGGTGCTTTGAAATGAAGCTGCTACAGT
GAATGGGCGGCTTCTTTCCTTCAGTGAAGAAGATCGTCTTAGCTTCTTCAGATCTAGATCGACATCCTCA
GGAACTTCGGGCTTGCTGATTTCGTCTTCAGGAGGCCATTTGGGCTTTGACATTTTGATCCCTTCCTCCA
AGGCACTTCCTGAACTTCCAAGTTCAGTGGGGGGTGGCCAGGCGATCCTCAGCTTCTTGGTTTCAGCTGG
